>Addgene plasmid #70087 | pGEx-4T-1-YTHDF1 | addgene full sequence | sequence record 327075 | Addgene NGS Result
GCCATGACCCAGTCACGTAGCGATAGCGGAGTGTATAATTCTTGAAGACGAAAGGGCCTCGTGATACGCC
TATTTTTATAGGTTAATGTCATGATAATAATGGTTTCTTAGACGTCAGGTGGCACTTTTCGGGGAAATGT
GCGCGGAACCCCTATTTGTTTATTTTTCTAAATACATTCAAATATGTATCCGCTCATGAGACAATAACCC
TGATAAATGCTTCAATAATATTGAAAAAGGAAGAGTATGAGTATTCAACATTTCCGTGTCGCCCTTATTC
CCTTTTTTGCGGCATTTTGCCTTCCTGTTTTTGCTCACCCAGAAACGCTGGTGAAAGTAAAAGATGCTGA
AGATCAGTTGGGTGCACGAGTGGGTTACATCGAACTGGATCTCAACAGCGGTAAGATCCTTGAGAGTTTT
CGCCCCGAAGAACGTTTTCCAATGATGAGCACTTTTAAAGTTCTGCTATGTGGCGCGGTATTATCCCGTG
TTGACGCCGGGCAAGAGCAACTCGGTCGCCGCATACACTATTCTCAGAATGACTTGGTTGAGTACTCACC
AGTCACAGAAAAGCATCTTACGGATGGCATGACAGTAAGAGAATTATGCAGTGCTGCCATAACCATGAGT
GATAACACTGCGGCCAACTTACTTCTGACAACGATCGGAGGACCGAAGGAGCTAACCGCTTTTTTGCACA
ACATGGGGGATCATGTAACTCGCCTTGATCGTTGGGAACCGGAGCTGAATGAAGCCATACCAAACGACGA
GCGTGACACCACGATGCCTGCAGCAATGGCAACAACGTTGCGCAAACTATTAACTGGCGAACTACTTACT
CTAGCTTCCCGGCAACAATTAATAGACTGGATGGAGGCGGATAAAGTTGCAGGACCACTTCTGCGCTCGG
CCCTTCCGGCTGGCTGGTTTATTGCTGATAAATCTGGAGCCGGTGAGCGTGGGTCTCGCGGTATCATTGC
AGCACTGGGGCCAGATGGTAAGCCCTCCCGTATCGTAGTTATCTACACGACGGGGAGTCAGGCAACTATG
GATGAACGAAATAGACAGATCGCTGAGATAGGTGCCTCACTGATTAAGCATTGGTAACTGTCAGACCAAG
TTTACTCATATATACTTTAGATTGATTTAAAACTTCATTTTTAATTTAAAAGGATCTAGGTGAAGATCCT
TTTTGATAATCTCATGACCAAAATCCCTTAACGTGAGTTTTCGTTCCACTGAGCGTCAGACCCCGTAGAA
AAGATCAAAGGATCTTCTTGAGATCCTTTTTTTCTGCGCGTAATCTGCTGCTTGCAAACAAAAAAACCAC
CGCTACCAGCGGTGGTTTGTTTGCCGGATCAAGAGCTACCAACTCTTTTTCCGAAGGTAACTGGCTTCAG
CAGAGCGCAGATACCAAATACTGTCCTTCTAGTGTAGCCGTAGTTAGGCCACCACTTCAAGAACTCTGTA
GCACCGCCTACATACCTCGCTCTGCTAATCCTGTTACCAGTGGCTGCTGCCAGTGGCGATAAGTCGTGTC
TTACCGGGTTGGACTCAAGACGATAGTTACCGGATAAGGCGCAGCGGTCGGGCTGAACGGGGGGTTCGTG
CACACAGCCCAGCTTGGAGCGAACGACCTACACCGAACTGAGATACCTACAGCGTGAGCTATGAGAAAGC
GCCACGCTTCCCGAAGGGAGAAAGGCGGACAGGTATCCGGTAAGCGGCAGGGTCGGAACAGGAGAGCGCA
CGAGGGAGCTTCCAGGGGGAAACGCCTGGTATCTTTATAGTCCTGTCGGGTTTCGCCACCTCTGACTTGA
GCGTCGATTTTTGTGATGCTCGTCAGGGGGGCGGAGCCTATGGAAAAACGCCAGCAACGCGGCCTTTTTA
CGGTTCCTGGCCTTTTGCTGGCCTTTTGCTCACATGTTCTTTCCTGCGTTATCCCCTGATTCTGTGGATA
ACCGTATTACCGCCTTTGAGTGAGCTGATACCGCTCGCCGCAGCCGAACGACCGAGCGCAGCGAGTCAGT
GAGCGAGGAAGCGGAAGAGCGCCTGATGCGGTATTTTCTCCTTACGCATCTGTGCGGTATTTCACACCGC
ATAAATTCCGACACCATCGAATGGCGCAAAACCTTTCGCGGTATGGCATGATAGCGCCCGGAAGAGAGTC
AATTCAGGGTGGTGAATGTGAAACCAGTAACGTTATACGATGTCGCAGAGTATGCCGGTGTCTCTTATCA
GACCGTTTCCCGCGTGGTGAACCAGGCCAGCCACGTTTCTGCGAAAACGCGGGAAAAAGTGGAAGCGGCG
ATGGCGGAGCTGAATTACATTCCCAACCGCGTGGCACAACAACTGGCGGGCAAACAGTCGTTGCTGATTG
GCGTTGCCACCTCCAGTCTGGCCCTGCACGCGCCGTCGCAAATTGTCGCGGCGATTAAATCTCGCGCCGA
TCAACTGGGTGCCAGCGTGGTGGTGTCGATGGTAGAACGAAGCGGCGTCGAAGCCTGTAAAGCGGCGGTG
CACAATCTTCTCGCGCAACGCGTCAGTGGGCTGATCATTAACTATCCGCTGGATGACCAGGATGCCATTG
CTGTGGAAGCTGCCTGCACTAATGTTCCGGCGTTATTTCTTGATGTCTCTGACCAGACACCCATCAACAG
TATTATTTTCTCCCATGAAGACGGTACGCGACTGGGCGTGGAGCATCTGGTCGCATTGGGTCACCAGCAA
ATCGCGCTGTTAGCGGGCCCATTAAGTTCTGTCTCGGCGCGTCTGCGTCTGGCTGGCTGGCATAAATATC
TCACTCGCAATCAAATTCAGCCGATAGCGGAACGGGAAGGCGACTGGAGTGCCATGTCCGGTTTTCAACA
AACCATGCAAATGCTGAATGAGGGCATCGTTCCCACTGCGATGCTGGTTGCCAACGATCAGATGGCGCTG
GGCGCAATGCGCGCCATTACCGAGTCCGGGCTGCGCGTTGGTGCGGATATCTCGGTAGTGGGATACGACG
ATACCGAAGACAGCTCATGTTATATCCCGCCGTTAACCACCATCAAACAGGATTTTCGCCTGCTGGGGCA
AACCAGCGTGGACCGCTTGCTGCAACTCTCTCAGGGCCAGGCGGTGAAGGGCAATCAGCTGTTGCCCGTC
TCACTGGTGAAAAGAAAAACCACCCTGGCGCCCAATACGCAAACCGCCTCTCCCCGCGCGTTGGCCGATT
CATTAATGCAGCTGGCACGACAGGTTTCCCGACTGGAAAGCGGGCAGTGAGCGCAACGCAATTAATGTAA
GTTAGCTCACTCATTAGGCACCCCAGGCTTTACACTTTATGCTTCCGGCTCGTATGTTGTGTGGAATTGT
GAGCGGATAACAATTTCACACAGGAAACAGCTATGACCATGATTACGGATTCACTGGCCGTCGTTTTACA
ACGTCGTGACTGGGAAAACCCTGGCGTTACCCAACTTAATCGCCTTGCAGCACATCCCCCTTTCGCCAGC
TGGCGTAATAGCGAAGAGGCCCGCACCGATCGCCCTTCCCAACAGTTGCGCAGCCTGAATGGCGAATGGC
GCTTTGCCTGGTTTCCGGCACCAGAAGCGGTGCCGGAAAGCTGGCTGGAGTGCGATCTTCCTGAGGCCGA
TACTGTCGTCGTCCCCTCAAACTGGCAGATGCACGGTTACGATGCGCCCATCTACACCAACGTGACCTAT
CCCATTACGGTCAATCCGCCGTTTGTTCCCACGGAGAATCCGACGGGTTGTTACTCGCTCACATTTAATG
TTGATGAAAGCTGGCTACAGGAAGGCCAGACGCGAATTATTTTTGATGGCGTTGGAATTAGCTTATCGAC
TGCACGGTGCACCAATGCTTCTGGCGTCAGGCAGCCATCGGAAGCTGTGGTATGGCTGTGCAGGTCGTAA
ATCACTGCATAATTCGTGTCGCTCAAGGCGCACTCCCGTTCTGGATAATGTTTTTTGCGCCGACATCATA
ACGGTTCTGGCAAATATTCTGAAATGAGCTGTTGACAATTAATCATCGGCTCGTATAATGTGTGGAATTG
TGAGCGGATAACAATTTCACACAGGAAACAGTATTCATGTCCCCTATACTAGGTTATTGGAAAATTAAGG
GCCTTGTGCAACCCACTCGACTTCTTTTGGAATATCTTGAAGAAAAATATGAAGAGCATTTGTATGAGCG
CGATGAAGGTGATAAATGGCGAAACAAAAAGTTTGAATTGGGTTTGGAGTTTCCCAATCTTCCTTATTAT
ATTGATGGTGATGTTAAATTAACACAGTCTATGGCCATCATACGTTATATAGCTGACAAGCACAACATGT
TGGGTGGTTGTCCAAAAGAGCGTGCAGAGATTTCAATGCTTGAAGGAGCGGTTTTGGATATTAGATACGG
TGTTTCGAGAATTGCATATAGTAAAGACTTTGAAACTCTCAAAGTTGATTTTCTTAGCAAGCTACCTGAA
ATGCTGAAAATGTTCGAAGATCGTTTATGTCATAAAACATATTTAAATGGTGATCATGTAACCCATCCTG
ACTTCATGTTGTATGACGCTCTTGATGTTGTTTTATACATGGACCCAATGTGCCTGGATGCGTTCCCAAA
ATTAGTTTGTTTTAAAAAACGTATTGAAGCTATCCCACAAATTGATAAGTACTTGAAATCCAGCAAGTAT
ATAGCATGGCCTTTGCAGGGCTGGCAAGCCACGTTTGGTGGTGGCGACCATCCTCCAAAATCGGATCTGG
TTCCGCGTGGATCCCCGGAATTCATGTCGGCCACCAGCGTGGACACCCAGAGAACAAAAGGACAAGATAA
TAAAGTACAAAATGGTTCGTTACATCAGAAGGATACAGTTCATGACAATGACTTTGAGCCCTACCTTACT
GGACAGTCAAATCAGAGTAACAGTTACCCCTCAATGAGCGACCCCTACCTGTCCAGCTATTACCCGCCGT
CCATTGGATTTCCTTACTCCCTCAATGAGGCTCCGTGGTCTACTGCAGGGGACCCTCCGATTCCATACCT
CACCACCTACGGACAGCTCAGTAACGGAGACCATCATTTTATGCACGATGCTGTTTTTGGGCAGCCTGGG
GGCCTGGGGAACAACATCTATCAGCACAGGTTCAATTTTTTCCCTGAAAACCCTGCGTTCTCAGCATGGG
GGACAAGTGGGTCTCAAGGTCAGCAGACCCAGAGCTCCGCGTATGGGAGCAGCTACACCTACCCCCCGAG
CTCCCTGGGTGGCACGGTGGTTGATGGGCAGCCAGGCTTTCACAGCGACACCCTCAGCAAGGCCCCCGGG
ATGAACAGCCTGGAGCAGGGCATGGTTGGCCTGAAGATTGGGGACGTCAGCTCCTCCGCCGTCAAGACGG
TGGGCTCTGTCGTCAGCAGCGTGGCACTGACTGGTGTCCTTTCTGGCAACGGTGGGACAAATGTGAACAT
GCCAGTTTCAAAGCCGACCTCGTGGGCTGCCATTGCCAGCAAGCCTGCAAAACCACAGCCTAAAATGAAA
ACAAAGAGCGGGCCTGTCATGGGGGGTGGGCTGCCCCCTCCACCCATAAAGCATAACATGGACATTGGCA
CCTGGGATAACAAGGGGCCTGTGCCGAAGGCCCCAGTCCCCCAGCAGGCACCCTCTCCACAGGCTGCCCC
ACAGCCCCAGCAGGTGGCTCAGCCTCTCCCAGCACAGCCCCCAGCTTTGGCTCAACCGCAGTATCAGAGC
CCTCAGCAGCCACCCCAGACCCGCTGGGTTGCCCCACGCAACAGAAACGCGGCGTTTGGGCAGAGCGGAG
GGGCTGGCAGCGATAGCAACTCTCCTGGAAACGTCCAGCCTAATTCTGCCCCCAGCGTCGAATCCCACCC
CGTCCTTGAAAAACTGAAGGCTGCTCACAGCTACAACCCGAAAGAGTTTGAGTGGAATCTGAAAAGCGGG
CGTGTGTTCATCATCAAGAGCTACTCTGAGGACGACATCCACCGCTCCATTAAGTACTCCATCTGGTGTA
GCACAGAGCACGGCAACAAGCGCCTGGACAGCGCCTTCCGCTGCATGAGCAGCAAGGGGCCCGTCTACCT
GCTCTTCAGCGTCAATGGGAGTGGGCATTTTTGTGGGGTGGCCGAGATGAAGTCCCCCGTGGACTACGGC
ACCAGTGCCGGGGTCTGGTCTCAGGACAAGTGGAAGGGGAAGTTTGATGTCCAGTGGATTTTTGTTAAGG
ATGTACCCAATAACCAGCTCCGGCACATCAGGCTGGAGAATAACGACAACAAACCGGTCACAAACTCCCG
GGACACCCAGGAGGTGCCCTTAGAAAAAGCCAAGCAAGTGCTGAAAATTATCAGTTCCTACAAGCACACA
ACCTCCATCTTCGACGACTTTGCTCACTACGAGAAGCGCCAGGAGGAGGAGGAGGTGGTGCGCAAGGAAC
GGCAGAGTCGAAACAAACAATGACTCGAGCGGCCGCATCGTGACTGACTGACGATCTGCCTCGCGCGTTT
CGGTGATGACGGTGAAAACCTCTGACACATGCAGCTCCCGGAGACGGTCACAGCTTGTCTGTAAGCGGAT
GCCGGGAGCAGACAAGCCCGTCAGGGCGCGTCAGCGGGTGTTGGCGGGTGTCGGGGCGCA
Features (pLannotate 1.2.2; 17 found; start..end, strand, type, name):
    142..246     +  promoter       AmpR promoter: bla
    247..1107    +  CDS            AmpR: β-lactamase; bla; confers resistance to ampicillin, carbenicillin, and related antibiotics
   1278..1866    +  rep_origin     ori: high-copy-number ColE1/pMB1/pBR322/pUC origin of replication
   2052..2103    -  misc_feature   bom (fragment): basis of mobility region from pBR322
   2110..2187    +  promoter       lacI promoter: lacI
   2188..3270    +  CDS            lacI: lac repressor; lacI; The lac repressor binds to the lac operator to inhibit transcription in E. coli. This inhibition can be relieved by adding lactose or isopropyl-β-D-thiogalactopyranoside (IPTG).
   3283..3304    +  protein_bind   CAP binding site: CAP binding activates transcription in the presence of cAMP. E. coli catabolite activator protein
   3319..3349    +  promoter       lac promoter: promoter for the E. coli lac operon
   3357..3373    +  protein_bind   lac operator: The lac repressor binds to the lac operator to inhibit transcription in E. coli. This inhibition can be relieved by adding lactose or isopropyl-β-D-thiogalactopyranoside (IPTG). lac repressor encoded by lacI
   3393..3566    +  CDS            lacZα: LacZα fragment of β-galactosidase; lacZ fragment
   3830..3946    -  CDS            yciV (fragment): RNAAM_ECOLI - Also known as trpH From Escherichia coli (strain K12).
   4022..4050    +  promoter       tac promoter: strong E. coli promoter; hybrid between the trp and lac UV5 promoters
   4058..4074    +  protein_bind   lac operator: The lac repressor binds to the lac operator to inhibit transcription in E. coli. This inhibition can be relieved by adding lactose or isopropyl-β-D-thiogalactopyranoside (IPTG). lac repressor encoded by lacI
   4097..4750    +  CDS            GST26_SCHJA: Experimental evidence at protein level: Swiss-Prot protein existence level 1. GST isoenzymes appear to play a central role in the parasite detoxification system. Other functions are also suspected including a role in increasing the solubility of haematin in the parasite gut. From Schistosoma japonicum (Blood fluke).
   4784..6460    +  CDS            YTHDF1: YTHD1_HUMAN - Also known as C20orf21 From Homo sapiens (Human).
   6496..6535    +  CDS            rop (fragment): Rop protein, which maintains plasmids at low copy number; rop
   6637..37      +  misc_feature   bom (fragment) (across the origin): basis of mobility region from pBR322
