[The description below was written by a language model from this plasmid's Addgene catalogue record and pLannotate feature annotations shown in this document.]
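Description:
pGEx-4T-1-YTHDF1 is a bacterial expression plasmid built on the pGEX-4T-1 backbone for producing human YTHDF1 (YTH N6-methyladenosine RNA binding protein 1) as an N-terminal glutathione S-transferase fusion in E. coli. It is about 6.6 kb in total and is maintained as a high-copy plasmid through a ColE1/pMB1-type origin. Selection relies on the bla β-lactamase gene, expressed from its own promoter, which confers ampicillin resistance. The annotation also picks up short bom and rop fragments, along with a lac promoter/lacZα segment downstream of lacI. These are backbone remnants rather than functional parts of the expression design.

The expression cassette begins with the tac promoter, a strong trp/lac hybrid, followed by a lac operator. The plasmid carries its own lacI gene, so the lac repressor keeps transcription off until it is relieved by IPTG or lactose, which gives inducible control in most host strains. Downstream lies the Schistosoma japonicum 26 kDa GST coding sequence, followed after a short linker by the roughly 1.7 kb YTHDF1 open reading frame, which was cloned between EcoRI and XhoI sites that both remain intact. In the standard pGEX-4T series this linker encodes a thrombin cleavage site, although the feature table does not annotate one here.

The GST moiety allows affinity capture of the fusion on glutathione resin. This makes the construct suited to purifying recombinant YTHDF1 for in vitro work, such as binding studies with m6A-modified RNA or pull-down experiments, in keeping with the protein's role as an m6A reader.
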