Addgene plasmid #70087: pGEx-4T-1-YTHDF1
Purpose: Encode YTHDF1 with N-terminal GST tag for E. coli expression
Depositing lab: Chuan He. Depositing organization: University of Chicago. Publication: N6-methyladenosine-dependent regulation of messenger RNA stability. Wang X, Lu Z, Gomez A, Hon GC, Yue Y, Han D, Fu Y, Parisien M, Dai Q, Jia G, Ren B, Pan T, He C. Nature. 2014 Jan 2;505(7481):117-20. doi: 10.1038/nature12730. Epub 2013 Nov 27. PubMed 24284625.
Backbone
  Vector backbone: pGEx-4T-1
  Backbone size w/o insert (bp): 4969
  Total vector size (bp): 6634
  Vector type: Bacterial Expression
Growth in bacteria
  Bacterial resistance: Ampicillin, 100 μg/mL
  Growth temperature: 37°C
  Growth strain: DH5alpha
  Copy number: High Copy
Gene/Insert
  Gene/Insert name: YTH N(6)-methyladenosine RNA binding protein 1
  Species: H. sapiens (human)
  Insert size (bp): 1680
  GenBank ID: NM_017798.3
  Entrez Gene: YTHDF1 (a.k.a. C20orf21, DF1)
  Promoter: tac
  Tag / fusion protein: GST (N terminal on backbone)
  Cloning method: Restriction Enzyme; 5′ cloning site EcoRI (not destroyed); 3′ cloning site XhoI (not destroyed)
  Sequencing primers: 5′ CTGGCAAGCCACGTTTGGTG; 3′ GGAGCTGCATGTGTCAGAGG
Terms and licenses: Academic/Nonprofit Terms; Industry Terms: Not Available to Industry
How to cite: pGEx-4T-1-YTHDF1 was a gift from Chuan He (Addgene plasmid # 70087 ; http://n2t.net/addgene:70087 ; RRID:Addgene_70087)
