>Addgene plasmid #70087 | pGEx-4T-1-YTHDF1 | depositor partial sequence | sequence record 126152 | cds of YTHDF1 inserted between EcoRI and XhoI sites
ATGTCGGCCACCAGCGTGGACACCCAGAGAACAAAAGGACAAGATAATAAAGTACAAAATGGTTCGTTAC
ATCAGAAGGATACAGTTCATGACAATGACTTTGAGCCCTACCTTACTGGACAGTCAAATCAGAGTAACAG
TTACCCCTCAATGAGCGACCCCTACCTGTCCAGCTATTACCCGCCGTCCATTGGATTTCCTTACTCCCTC
AATGAGGCTCCGTGGTCTACTGCAGGGGACCCTCCGATTCCATACCTCACCACCTACGGACAGCTCAGTA
ACGGAGACCATCATTTTATGCACGATGCTGTTTTTGGGCAGCCTGGGGGCCTGGGGAACAACATCTATCA
GCACAGGTTCAATTTTTTCCCTGAAAACCCTGCGTTCTCAGCATGGGGGACAAGTGGGTCTCAAGGTCAG
CAGACCCAGAGCTCCGCGTATGGGAGCAGCTACACCTACCCCCCGAGCTCCCTGGGTGGCACGGTGGTTG
ATGGGCAGCCAGGCTTTCACAGCGACACCCTCAGCAAGGCCCCCGGGATGAACAGCCTGGAGCAGGGCAT
GGTTGGCCTGAAGATTGGGGACGTCAGCTCCTCCGCCGTCAAGACGGTGGGCTCTGTCGTCAGCAGCGTG
GCACTGACTGGTGTCCTTTCTGGCAACGGTGGGACAAATGTGAACATGCCAGTTTCAAAGCCGACCTCGT
GGGCTGCCATTGCCAGCAAGCCTGCAAAACCACAGCCTAAAATGAAAACAAAGAGCGGGCCTGTCATGGG
GGGTGGGCTGCCCCCTCCACCCATAAAGCATAACATGGACATTGGCACCTGGGATAACAAGGGGCCTGTG
CCGAAGGCCCCAGTCCCCCAGCAGGCACCCTCTCCACAGGCTGCCCCACAGCCCCAGCAGGTGGCTCAGC
CTCTCCCAGCACAGCCCCCAGCTTTGGCTCAACCGCAGTATCAGAGCCCTCAGCAGCCACCCCAGACCCG
CTGGGTTGCCCCACGCAACAGAAACGCGGCGTTTGGGCAGAGCGGAGGGGCTGGCAGCGATAGCAACTCT
CCTGGAAACGTCCAGCCTAATTCTGCCCCCAGCGTCGAATCCCACCCCGTCCTTGAAAAACTGAAGGCTG
CTCACAGCTACAACCCGAAAGAGTTTGAGTGGAATCTGAAAAGCGGGCGTGTGTTCATCATCAAGAGCTA
CTCTGAGGACGACATCCACCGCTCCATTAAGTACTCCATCTGGTGTAGCACAGAGCACGGCAACAAGCGC
CTGGACAGCGCCTTCCGCTGCATGAGCAGCAAGGGGCCCGTCTACCTGCTCTTCAGCGTCAATGGGAGTG
GGCATTTTTGTGGGGTGGCCGAGATGAAGTCCCCCGTGGACTACGGCACCAGTGCCGGGGTCTGGTCTCA
GGACAAGTGGAAGGGGAAGTTTGATGTCCAGTGGATTTTTGTTAAGGATGTACCCAATAACCAGCTCCGG
CACATCAGGCTGGAGAATAACGACAACAAACCGGTCACAAACTCCCGGGACACCCAGGAGGTGCCCTTAG
AAAAAGCCAAGCAAGTGCTGAAAATTATCAGTTCCTACAAGCACACAACCTCCATCTTCGACGACTTTGC
TCACTACGAGAAGCGCCAGGAGGAGGAGGAGGTGGTGCGCAAGGAACGGCAGAGTCGAAACAAACAATGA
