>Addgene plasmid #70087 | pGEx-4T-1-YTHDF1 | addgene partial sequence | sequence record 129706 | pGEX5 5'-GGGCTGGCAAGCCACGTTTGGTG-3'
CGCGTGGATCCCCGGAATTCATGTCGGCCACCAGCGTGGACACCCAGAGAACAAAAGGACAAGATAATAA
AGTACAAAATGGTTCGTTACATCAGAAGGATACAGTTCATGACAATGACTTTGAGCCCTACCTTACTGGA
CAGTCAAATCAGAGTAACAGTTACCCCTCAATGAGCGACCCCTACCTGTCCAGCTATTACCCGCCGTCCA
TTGGATTTCCTTACTCCCTCAATGAGGCTCCGTGGTCTACTGCAGGGGACCCTCCGATTCCATACCTCAC
CACCTACGGACAGCTCAGTAACGGAGACCATCATTTTATGCACGATGCTGTTTTTGGGCAGCCTGGGGGC
CTGGGGAACAACATCTATCAGCACAGGTTCAATTTTTTCCCTGAAAACCCTGCGTTCTCAGCATGGGGGA
CAAGTGGGTCTCAAGGTCAGCAGACCCAGAGCTCCGCGTATGGGAGCAGCTACACCTACCCCCCGAGCTC
CCTGGGTGGCACGGTGGTTGATGGGCAGCCAGGCTTTCACAGCGACACCCTCAGCAAGGCCCCCGGGATG
AACAGCCTGGAGCAGGGCATGGTTGGCCTGAAGATTGGGGACGTCAGCTCCTCCGCCGTCAAGACGGTGG
GCTCTGTCGTCAGCAGCGTGGCACTGACTGGTGTCCTTTCTGGCAACGGTGGGACAAATGTGAACATGCC
AGTTTCAAAGCCGACCTCGTGGGCTGCCATTGCCAGCAAGCCTGCAAAACCACAGCCTAAAATGAAAACA
AAGAGCGGGCCTGTCATGG
