>Addgene plasmid #70087 | pGEx-4T-1-YTHDF1 | addgene partial sequence | sequence record 129707 | pGEX3 5'-CCGGGAGCTGCATGTGTCAGAGG-3'
AGGCAGATCGTCAGTCAGTCACGATGCGGCCGCTCGAGTCATTGTTTGTTTCGACTCTGCCGTTCCTTGC
GCACCACCTCCTCCTCCTCCTGGCGCTTCTCGTAGTGAGCAAAGTCGTCGAAGATGGAGGTTGTGTGCTT
GTAGGAACTGATAATTTTCAGCACTTGCTTGGCTTTTTCTAAGGGCACCTCCTGGGTGTCCCGGGAGTTT
GTGACCGGTTTGTTGTCGTTATTCTCCAGCCTGATGTGCCGGAGCTGGTTATTGGGTACATCCTTAACAA
AAATCCACTGGACATCAAACTTCCCCTTCCACTTGTCCTGAGACCAGACCCCGGCACTGGTGCCGTAGTC
CACGGGGGACTTCATCTCGGCCACCCCACAAAAATGCCCACTCCCATTGACGCTGAAGAGCAGGTAGACG
GGCCCCTTGCTGCTCATGCAGCGGAAGGCGCTGTCCAGGCGCTTGTTGCCGTGCTCTGTGCTACACCAGA
TGGAGTACTTAATGGAGCGGTGGATGTCGTCCTCAGAGTAGCTCTTGATGATGAACACACGCCCGCTTTT
CAGATTCCACTCAAACTCTTTCGGGTTGTAGCTGTGAGCAGCCTTCAGTTTTTCAAGGACGGGGTGGGAT
TCGACGCTGGGGGCAGAATTAGGCTGGACGTTTCCAGGAGAGTTGCTATCGCTGCCAGCCCCTCCGCTCT
GCCCAAACGCCGCGTTTCTGTTGCGTGGGGCAACCCAGCGGGTCTGGGGTGGCTGCTGAGGGCTCTGATA
CTGCGGTTGAGCCAAAGCTGGGGGCTGTGCTGGGAGAGGCTGAGCCACCTGCTGGGGCTGTGGGGCAGCC
TGTGGAGAGGGTGCCTGCTGGGGGACTGGGGCCTTCGGCACAGGCCCCTTGTTATCCCAGGTGCCAATGT
CCATGTTATGCTTT
